>Addgene plasmid #55934 | mRaspberry-ER-3 | depositor partial sequence | sequence record 86840 | insert sequence
TAGTCATCGCTATACATGTGATGCGGTTTGGCAGTACATCAATGGGCGTGGATAGCGGTTGACTCACGGG
GATTCCAAGTCTCCACCCCATTGACGTCAATGGGAGTTGTTTGGCACCAAAATCAACGGGACTTTCCAAA
ATGTCGTAACAACTCCGCCCCATTGACGCAAATGGGCGGTAGGCGTGTACGGTGGGAGGTCTATATAAGC
AGAGCTGGTTTAGTGAACCGTCAGATCCGCTAGCATGCTGCTATCCGTGCCGTTGCTGCTCGGCCTCCTC
GGCCTGGCCGTCGCCGACCGGTCGATGGTGAGCAAGGGCGAGGAGGTCATCAAGGAGTTCATGCGCTTCA
AGGTGCGCATGGAGGGCTCCGTGAACGGCCACGAGTTCGAGATCGAGGGCGAGGGCGAGGGCCGCCCCTA
CGAGGGCACCCAGACCGCCAAGCTGAAGGTGACCAAGGGTGGCCCCCTGCCCTTCGCCTGGGACATCCTG
TCCCCTCAGTGCATGTACGGCTCCAAGGGCTACGTGAAGCACCCCGCCGACATCCCCGACTACTTGAAGC
TGTCCTTCCCCGAGGGCTTCAAGTGGGAGCGCGTGATGAACTTCGAGGACGGCGGCGTGGTGACCGTGAC
CCAGGACTCCTCCCTGCAGGACGGCGAGTTCATCTACAAGGTGAAGCTGCGCGGCACCAACTTCCCCTCC
GACGGCCCCGTAATGCAGAAGAAGACCATGGGCTGGGAGGCCTCCTCCGAGCGGATGTACCCCGAGGACG
GCGCCCTGAAGGGCGAGATGAAGATGAGGCTGAAGCTGAAGGACGGCGGCCACTACGACGCCGAGGTCAA
GACCACCTACATGGCCAAGAAGCCCGTGCAGCTGCCCGGCGCCTACAAGACCGACATCAAGCTGGACATC
ACCTCCCACAACGAGGACTACACCATCGTGGAACAGTACGAGCGCGCCGAGGGCCGCCACTCCACCGGCG
CCAAGGACGAGCTGTAAGAATTCTGCAGTCGACGGTACCGCGGGCCCGGGATCCACCGGATCTAGATAAC
TGATCATAATCAGCCATACCACATTTGTAGAGGTTTTACTTGCTTTAAAAACCTCCCACACCTCCCCTGA
ACCTGAACATAAATGAATGCAATTGTGTGTTAACTTGTTATTGCAGCTTATATGGTTACAATAAGCATAG
CATCACAATTTCACAAATAAGCATTTTTCACTGCAT
