>Addgene plasmid #55934 | mRaspberry-ER-3 | addgene partial sequence | sequence record 134589 | CMV-F 5'-CGCAAATGGGCGGTAGGCGTG-3'
ACCGTCAGATCCGCTAGCATGCTGCTATCCGTGCCGTTGCTGCTCGGCCTCCTCGGCCTGGCCGTCGCCG
ACCGGTCGATGGTGAGCAAGGGCGAGGAGGTCATCAAGGAGTTCATGCGCTTCAAGGTGCGCATGGAGGG
CTCCGTGAACGGCCACGAGTTCGAGATCGAGGGCGAGGGCGAGGGCCGCCCCTACGAGGGCACCCAGACC
GCCAAGCTGAAGGTGACCAAGGGTGGCCCCCTGCCCTTCGCCTGGGACATCCTGTCCCCTCAGTGCATGT
ACGGCTCCAAGGGCTACGTGAAGCACCCCGCCGACATCCCCGACTACTTGAAGCTGTCCTTCCCCGAGGG
CTTCAAGTGGGAGCGCGTGATGAACTTCGAGGACGGCGGCGTGGTGACCGTGACCCAGGACTCCTCCCTG
CAGGACGGCGAGTTCATCTACAAGGTGAAGCTGCGCGGCACCAACTTCCCCTCCGACGGCCCCGTAATGC
AGAAGAAGACCATGGGCTGGGAGGCCTCCTCCGAGCGGATGTACCCCGAGGACGGCGCCCTGAAGGGCGA
GATGAAGATGAGGCTGAAGCTGAAGGACGGCGGCCACTACGACGCCGAGGTCAAGACCACCTACATGGCC
AAGAAGCCCGTGCAGCTGCCCGGCGCCTACAAGACCGACATCAAGCTGGACATCACCTCCCACAACGAGG
ACTACACCATCGTGGAACAGTACGAGCGCGCCGAGGGCCGCCACTCCACCGGCGCCAAGGACGAGCTGTA
AGAATTCTGCAGTCGACGGTACCGCGGGCCCGGGATCCACCGGATCTAGATAACTGATCATAATCAGCCA
TACCACATTTGTAGAG
