[The description below was written by a language model from this plasmid's Addgene catalogue record.]
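Description:
mRaspberry-ER-3 is a mammalian expression plasmid that produces an endoplasmic reticulum-targeted version of the far-red monomeric fluorescent protein mRaspberry. It is built on an mRaspberry backbone of about 4.75 kb without the insert. It is maintained in E. coli as a high-copy plasmid under kanamycin selection. A neomycin resistance marker allows G418 selection of transfected mammalian cells, so stable lines can be made as well as transient transfectants. No feature table is provided, so the origin of replication and the exact arrangement of the marker cassettes are not stated. The use of an SV40 polyA reverse sequencing primer suggests an SV40 polyadenylation signal lies downstream of the expression cassette.

The payload is driven by the CMV promoter, a strong constitutive promoter in most mammalian cell types. The insert is derived from human calreticulin (CALR), an abundant ER-lumenal chaperone, and the record indicates that only its ER signal peptide is used rather than the full-length protein. Fused to mRaspberry, this signal sequence directs the nascent fluorescent protein into the secretory pathway through co-translational translocation into the ER lumen. The record does not say whether a C-terminal retention motif such as KDEL is also present, and it does not give the linker or the precise orientation of the fusion.

The stated purpose is labelling of the endoplasmic reticulum, with excitation at 598 nm and emission at 625 nm. The construct is therefore suited to live- or fixed-cell fluorescence imaging of ER morphology and dynamics. Its red-shifted spectrum also makes it a convenient organelle marker in multicolour experiments alongside green or cyan fluorescent fusions.
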