Addgene plasmid #55934: mRaspberry-ER-3
Purpose: Localization: Endoplasmic Reticulum, Excitation: 598, Emission: 625
Depositing lab: Michael Davidson. Depositing organization: Florida State University, Tallahassee.
Backbone
  Vector backbone: mRaspberry
  Backbone size w/o insert (bp): 4750
  Vector type: Mammalian Expression
  Selectable markers: Neomycin (select with G418)
Growth in bacteria
  Bacterial resistance: Kanamycin, 50 μg/mL
  Growth temperature: 37°C
  Growth strain: DH5alpha
  Copy number: High Copy
Gene/Insert
  Gene/Insert name: ER (alt name: NM_004343.3)
  Species: H. sapiens (human)
  Mutation: ER Signal Peptide
  Entrez Gene: CALR (a.k.a. CALR1, CRT, HEL-S-99n, RO, SSA, cC1qR)
  Promoter: CMV
  Tag / fusion protein: mRaspberry
  Cloning method: Unknown
  Sequencing primers: 5′ CMV-F; 3′ SV40pA-R
Terms and licenses: Academic/Nonprofit Terms; Industry Terms: Not Available to Industry
Depositor comments: . Excitation = 598; Emission = 625
How to cite: mRaspberry-ER-3 was a gift from Michael Davidson (Addgene plasmid # 55934 ; http://n2t.net/addgene:55934 ; RRID:Addgene_55934)
